>Addgene plasmid #171247 | Flag-M4-AR-W741C | addgene full sequence | sequence record 336010 | Addgene NGS Result
CCATTCGCCATTCAGGCTGCGCAACTGTTGGGAAGGGCGATCGGTGCGGGCCTCTTCGCTATTACGCCAG
CTGGCGAAAGGGGGATGTGCTGCAAGGCGATTAAGTTGGGTAACGCCAGGGTTTTCCCAGTCACGACGTT
GTAAAACGACGGCCAGTGCCAAGCTGATCTATACATTGAATCAATATTGGCAATTAGCCATATTAGTCAT
TGGTTATATAGCATAAATCAATATTGGCTATTGGCCATTGCATACGTTGTATCTATATCATAATATGTAC
ATTTATATTGGCTCATGTCCAATATGACCGCCATGTTGACATTGATTATTGACTAGTTATTAATAGTAAT
CAATTACGGGGTCATTAGTTCATAGCCCATATATGGAGTTCCGCGTTACATAACTTACGGTAAATGGCCC
GCCTGGCTGACCGCCCAACGACCCCCGCCCATTGACGTCAATAATGACGTATGTTCCCATAGTAACGCCA
ATAGGGACTTTCCATTGACGTCAATGGGTGGAGTATTTACGGTAAACTGCCCACTTGGCAGTACATCAAG
TGTATCATATGCCAAGTCCGCCCCCTATTGACGTCAATGACGGTAAATGGCCCGCCTGGCATTATGCCCA
GTACATGACCTTACGGGACTTTCCTACTTGGCAGTACATCTACGTATTAGTCATCGCTATTACCATGGTG
ATGCGGTTTTGGCAGTACACCAATGGGCGTGGATAGCGGTTTGACTCACGGGGATTTCCAAGTCTCCACC
CCATTGACGTCAATGGGAGTTTGTTTTGGCACCAAAATCAACGGGACTTTCCAAAATGTCGTAATAACCC
CGCCCCGTTGACGCAAATGGGCGGTAGGCGTGTACGGTGGGAGGTCTATATAAGCAGAGCTCGTTTAGTG
AACCGTCAGAATTAACCATGGACTACAAAGACCATGACGGTGATTATAAAGATCATGACATCGATTACAA
GGATGACGATGACAAGCTTCCGCGGGGATCCATGGAAGTGCAGTTAGGGCTGGGAAGGGTCTACCCTCGG
CCGCCGTCCAAGACCTACCGAGGAGCTTTCCAGAATCTGTTCCAGAGCGTGCGCGAAGTGATCCAGAACC
CGGGCCCCAGGCACCCAGAGGCCGCGAGCGCAGCACCTCCCGGCGCCAGTTTGCTGCTGCTGCAGCAGCA
GCAGCAGCAGCAGCAGCAGCAGCAGCAGCAGCAGCAGCAGCAGCAGCAGCAGCAGCAAGAGACTAGCCCC
AGGCAGCAGCAGCAGCAGCAGGGTGAGGATGGTTCTCCCCAAGCCCATCGTAGAGGCCCCACAGGCTACC
TGGTCCTGGATGAGGAACAGCAACCTTCACAGCCGCAGTCGGCCCTGGAGTGCCACCCCGAGAGAGGTTG
CGTCCCAGAGCCTGGAGCCGCCGTGGCCGCCAGCAAGGGGCTGCCGCAGCAGCTGCCAGCACCTCCGGAC
GAGGATGACTCAGCTGCCCCATCCACGTTGTCCCTGCTGGGCCCCACTTTCCCCGGCTTAAGCAGCTGCT
CCGCTGACCTTAAAGACATCCTGAGCGAGGCCAGCACCATGCAACTCCTTCAGCAACAGCAGCAGGAAGC
AGTATCCGAAGGCAGCAGCAGCGGGAGAGCGAGGGAGGCCTCGGGGGCTCCCACTTCCTCCAAGGACAAT
TACTTAGGGGGCACTTCGACCATTTCTGACAACGCCAAGGAGTTGTGTAAGGCAGTGTCGGTGTCCATGG
GCCTGGGTGTGGAGGCGTTGGAGCATCTGAGTCCAGGGGAACAGCTTCGGGGGGATTGCATGTACGCCCC
ACTTTTGGGAGTTCCACCCGCTGTGCGTCCCACTCCTTGTGCCCCATTGGCCGAATGCAAAGGTTCTCTG
CTAGACGACAGCGCAGGCAAGAGCACTGAAGATACTGCTGAGTATTCCCCTTTCAAGGGAGGTTACACCA
AAGGGCTAGAAGGCGAGAGCCTAGGCTGCTCTGGCAGCGCTGCAGCAGGGAGCTCCGGGACACTTGAACT
GCCGTCTACCCTGTCTCTCTACAAGTCCGGAGCACTGGACGAGGCAGCTGCGTACCAGAGTCGCGACTAC
TACAACTTTCCACTGGCTCTGGCCGGACCGCCGCCCCCTCCGCCGCCTCCCCATCCCCACGCTCGCATCA
AGCTGGAGAACCCGCTGGACTACGGCAGCGCCTGGGCGGCTGCGGCGGCGCAGTGCCGCTATGGGGACCT
GGCGAGCCTGCATGGCGCGGGTGCAGCGGGACCCGGTTCTGGGTCACCCTCAGCCGCCGCTTCCTCATCC
TGGCACACTCTCTTCACAGCCGAAGAAGGCCAGTTGTATGGACCGTGTGGTGGTGGTGGGGGTGGTGGCG
GCGGCGGCGGCGGCGGCGGCGGCGGCGGCGGCGGCGGCGGCGGCGGCGAGGCGGGAGCTGTAGCCCCCTA
CGGCTACACTCGGCCCCCTCAGGGGCTGGCGGGCCAGGAAAGCGACTTCACCGCACCTGATGTGTGGTAC
CCTGGCGGCATGGTGAGCAGAGTGCCCTATCCCAGTCCCACTTGTGTCAAAAGCGAAATGGGCCCCTGGA
TGGATAGCTACTCCGGACCTTACGGGGACATGCGTTTGGAGACTGCCAGGGACCATGTTTTGCCCATTGA
CTATTACTTTCCACCCCAGAAGACCTGCCTGATCTGTGGAGATGAAGCTTCTGGGTGTCACTATGGAGCT
CTCACATGTGGAAGCTGCAAGGTCTTCTTCAAAAGAGCCGCTGAAGGGAAACAGAAGTACCTGTGCGCCA
GCAGAAATGATTGCACTATTGATAAATTCCGAAGGAAAAATTGTCCATCTTGTCGTCTTCGGAAATGTTA
TGAAGCAGGGATGACTCTGGGAGCCCGGAAGCTGAAGAAACTTGGTAATCTGAAACTACAGGAGGAAGGA
GAGGCTTCCAGCACCACCAGCCCCACTGAGGAGACAACCCAGAAGCTGACAGTGTCACACATTGAAGGCT
ATGAATGTCAGCCCATCTTTCTGAATGTCCTGGAAGCCATTGAGCCAGGTGTAGTGTGTGCTGGACACGA
CAACAACCAGCCCGACTCCTTTGCAGCCTTGCTCTCTAGCCTCAATGAACTGGGAGAGAGACAGCTTGTA
CACGTGGTCAAGTGGGCCAAGGCCTTGCCTGGCTTCCGCAACTTACACGTGGACGACCAGATGGCTGTCA
TTCAGTACTCCTGTATGGGGCTCATGGTGTTTGCCATGGGCTGGCGATCCTTCACCAATGTCAACTCCAG
GATGCTCTACTTCGCCCCTGATCTGGTTTTCAATGAGTACCGCATGCACAAGTCCCGGATGTACAGCCAG
TGTGTCCGAATGAGGCACCTCTCTCAAGAGTTTGGATGGCTCCAAATCACCCCCCAGGAATTCCTGTGCA
TGAAAGCACTGCTACTCTTCAGCATTATTCCAGTGGATGGGCTGAAAAATCAAAAATTCTTTGATGAACT
TCGAATGAACTACATCAAGGAACTCGATCGTATCATTGCATGCAAAAGAAAAAATCCCACATCCTGCTCA
AGACGCTTCTACCAGCTCACCAAGCTCCTGGACTCCGTGCAGCCTATTGCGAGAGAGCTGCATCAGTTCA
CTTTTGACCTGCTAATCAAGTCACACATGGTGAGCGTGGACTTTCCGGAAATGATGGCAGAGATCATCTC
TGTGCAAGTGCCCAAGATCCTTTCTGGGAAAGTCAAGCCCATCTATTTCCACACCCAGTGAAGCATTGGA
AACCCTATTTCCCCACCCCAGCTCATGCCCCCTTTCAGATGTCTTCTGCCTGTTATAACTCTGCACTACT
CCTCTGCAGTGCCTTGGGGAATTTCCTCTATTGATGTACAGTCTGTCATGAACATGTTCCTCAATTCTAT
TTGCTGGGCTTTTTTTTTCTCTTTCTCTCCTTTCTTTTTCTTCTTCCCTCCCTATCTAACCCTCCCATGG
CACCTTCAGACTTTGCTTCCCATTGTGGCTCCTATCTGTGTTTTGAATGGTGTTGTATGCCTTTATCCAG
CACAGTGGCGGCCGCGATTCCGGGTGGCATCCCTGTGACCCCTCCCCAGTGCCTCTCCTGGCCCTGGAAG
TTGCCACTCCAGTGCCCACCAGCCTTGTCCTAATAAAATTAAGTTGCATCATTTTGTCTGACTAGGTGTC
CTTCTATAATATTATGGGGTGGAGGGGGGTGGTATGGAGCAAGGGGCAAGTTGGGAAGACAACCTGTAGG
GCCTGCGGGGTCTATTGGGAACCAAGCTGGAGTGCAGTGGCACAATCTTGGCTCACTGCAATCTCCGCCT
CCTGGGTTCAAGCGATTCTCCTGCCTCAGCCTCCCGAGTTGTTGGGATTCCAGGCATGCATGACCAGGCT
CAGCTAATTTTTGTTTTTTTGGTAGAGACGGGGTTTCACCATATTGGCCAGGCTGGTCTCCAACTCCTAA
TCTCAGGTGATCTACCCACCTTGGCCTCCCAAATTGCTGGGATTACAGGCGTGAACCACTGCTCCCTTCC
CTGTCCTTCTGATTTTAAAATAACTATACCAGCAGGAGGACGTCCAGACACAGCATAGGCTACCTGGCCA
TGCCCAACCGGTGGGACATTTGAGTTGCTTGCTTGGCACTGTCCTCTCATGCGTTGGGTCCACTCAGTAG
ATGCCTGTTGAATTGGGTACGCGGCCAGCTTGGCTGTGGAATGTGTGTCAGTTAGGGTGTGGAAAGTCCC
CAGGCTCCCCAGCAGGCAGAAGTATGCAAAGCATGCATCTCAATTAGTCAGCAACCAGGTGTGGAAAGTC
CCCAGGCTCCCCAGCAGGCAGAAGTATGCAAAGCATGCATCTCAATTAGTCAGCAACCATAGTCCCGCCC
CTAACTCCGCCCATCCCGCCCCTAACTCCGCCCAGTTCCGCCCATTCTCCGCCCCATGGCTGACTAATTT
TTTTTATTTATGCAGAGGCCGAGGCCGCCTCGGCCTCTGAGCTATTCCAGAAGTAGTGAGGAGGCTTTTT
TGGAGGAATTGATCAGCTTGGGATCTGATCAAGAGACAGGATGAGGATCGTTTCGCATGATTGAACAAGA
TGGATTGCACGCAGGTTCTCCGGCCGCTTGGGTGGAGAGGCTATTCGGCTATGACTGGGCACAACAGACA
ATCGGCTGCTCTGATGCCGCCGTGTTCCGGCTGTCAGCGCAGGGGCGCCCGGTTCTTTTTGTCAAGACCG
ACCTGTCCGGTGCCCTGAATGAACTGCAGGACGAGGCAGCGCGGCTATCGTGGCTGGCCACGACGGGCGT
TCCTTGCGCAGCTGTGCTCGACGTTGTCACTGAAGCGGGAAGGGACTGGCTGCTATTGGGCGAAGTGCCG
GGGCAGGATCTCCTGTCATCTCACCTTGCTCCTGCCGAGAAAGTATCCATCATGGCTGATGCAATGCGGC
GGCTGCATACGCTTGATCCGGCTACCTGCCCATTCGACCACCAAGCGAAACATCGCATCGAGCGAGCACG
TACTCGGATGGAAGCCGGTCTTGTCGATCAGGATGATCTGGACGAAGAGCATCAGGGGCTCGCGCCAGCC
GAACTGTTCGCCAGGCTCAAGGCGCGCATGCCCGACGGCGAGGATCTCGTCGTGACCCATGGCGATGCCT
GCTTGCCGAATATCATGGTGGAAAATGGCCGCTTTTCTGGATTCATCGACTGTGGCCGGCTGGGTGTGGC
GGACCGCTATCAGGACATAGCGTTGGCTACCCGTGATATTGCTGAAGAGCTTGGCGGCGAATGGGCTGAC
CGCTTCCTCGTGCTTTACGGTATCGCCGCTCCCGATTCGCAGCGCATCGCCTTCTATCGCCTTCTTGACG
AGTTCTTCTGAGCGGGACTCTGGGGTTCGAAATGACCGACCAAGCGACGCCCAACCTGCCATCACGAGAT
TTCGATTCCACCGCCGCCTTCTATGAAAGGTTGGGCTTCGGAATCGTTTTCCGGGACGCCGGCTGGATGA
TCCTCCAGCGCGGGGATCTCATGCTGGAGTTCTTCGCCCACCTCGGGCTCGATCCCCTCGCGAGTTGGTT
CAGCTGCTGCCTGAGGCTGGACGACCTCGCGGAGTTCTACCGGCAGTGCAAATCCGTCGGCATCCAGGAA
ACCAGCAGCGGCTATCCGCGCATCCATGCCCCCGAACTGCAGGAGTGGGGAGGCACGATGGCCGCTTTGG
TCGACCCGGACGGGACGCTCCTGCGCCTGATACAGAACGAATTGCTTGCAGGCATCTCATGAGTGTGTCT
TCCCGTTTTCCGCCTGAGGTCACTGCGTGGATGGAGCGCTGGCGCCTGCTGCGCGACGGCGAGCTGCTCA
CCACCCACTCGCCAAGCTGGAACCGTAAAAAGGCCGCGTTGCTGGCGTTTTTCCATAGGCTCCGCCGATC
ATAATCAGCCATACCACATTTGTAGAGGTTTTACTTGCTTTAAAAAACCTCCCACACCTCCCCCTGAACC
TGAAACATAAAATGAATGCAATTGTTGTTGTTAACTTGTTTATTGCAGCTTATAATGGTTACAAATAAAG
CAATAGCATCACAAATTTCACAAATAAAGCATTTTTTTCACTGCATTCTAGTTGTGGTTTGTCCAAACTC
ATCAATGTATCTTATCATGTCTGGATCAATTCCCTATAGTGAGTCGTATTAAATTCGTAATCATGTCATA
GCTGTTTCCTGTGTGAAATTGTTATCCGCTCACAATTCCACACAACATACGAGCCGGAAGCATAAAGTGT
AAAGCCTGGGGTGCCTAATGAGTGAGCTAACTCACATTAATTGCGTTGCGCTCACTGCCCGCTTTCCAGT
CGGGAAACCTGTCGTGCCAGCTGCATTAATGAATCGGCCAACGCGCGGGGAGAGGCGGTTTGCGTATTGG
GCGCTCTTCCGCTTCCTCGCTCACTGACTCGCTGCGCTCGGTCGTTCGGCTGCGGCGAGCGGTATCAGCT
CACTCAAAGGCGGTAATACGGTTATCCACAGAATCAGGGGATAACGCAGGAAAGAACATGTGAGCAAAAG
GCCAGCAAAAGGCCAGGAACCGTAAAAAGGCCGCGTTGCTGGCGTTTTTCCATAGGCTCCGCCCCCCTGA
CGAGCATCACAAAAATCGACGCTCAAGTCAGAGGTGGCGAAACCCGACAGGACTATAAAGATACCAGGCG
TTTCCCCCTGGAAGCTCCCTCGTGCGCTCTCCTGTTCCGACCCTGCCGCTTACCGGATACCTGTCCGCCT
TTCTCCCTTCGGGAAGCGTGGCGCTTTCTCATAGCTCACGCTGTAGGTATCTCAGTTCGGTGTAGGTCGT
TCGCTCCAAGCTGGGCTGTGTGCACGAACCCCCCGTTCAGCCCGACCGCTGCGCCTTATCCGGTAACTAT
CGTCTTGAGTCCAACCCGGTAAGACACGACTTATCGCCACTGGCAGCAGCCACTGGTAACAGGATTAGCA
GAGCGAGGTATGTAGGCGGTGCTACAGAGTTCTTGAAGTGGTGGCCTAACTACGGCTACACTAGAAGAAC
AGTATTTGGTATCTGCGCTCTGCTGAAGCCAGTTACCTTCGGAAAAAGAGTTGGTAGCTCTTGATCCGGC
AAACAAACCACCGCTGGTAGCGGTGGTTTTTTTGTTTGCAAGCAGCAGATTACGCGCAGAAAAAAAGGAT
CTCAAGAAGATCCTTTGATCTTTTCTACGGGGTCTGACGCTCAGTGGAACGAAAACTCACGTTAAGGGAT
TTTGGTCATGAGATTATCAAAAAGGATCTTCACCTAGATCCTTTTAAATTAAAAATGAAGTTTTAAATCA
ATCTAAAGTATATATGAGTAAACTTGGTCTGACAGTTACCAATGCTTAATCAGTGAGGCACCTATCTCAG
CGATCTGTCTATTTCGTTCATCCATAGTTGCCTGACTCCCCGTCGTGTAGATAACTACGATACGGGAGGG
CTTACCATCTGGCCCCAGTGCTGCAATGATACCGCGAGACCCACGCTCACCGGCTCCAGATTTATCAGCA
ATAAACCAGCCAGCCGGAAGGGCCGAGCGCAGAAGTGGTCCTGCAACTTTATCCGCCTCCATCCAGTCTA
TTAATTGTTGCCGGGAAGCTAGAGTAAGTAGTTCGCCAGTTAATAGTTTGCGCAACGTTGTTGCCATTGC
TACAGGCATCGTGGTGTCACGCTCGTCGTTTGGTATGGCTTCATTCAGCTCCGGTTCCCAACGATCAAGG
CGAGTTACATGATCCCCCATGTTGTGCAAAAAAGCGGTTAGCTCCTTCGGTCCTCCGATCGTTGTCAGAA
GTAAGTTGGCCGCAGTGTTATCACTCATGGTTATGGCAGCACTGCATAATTCTCTTACTGTCATGCCATC
CGTAAGATGCTTTTCTGTGACTGGTGAGTACTCAACCAAGTCATTCTGAGAATAGTGTATGCGGCGACCG
AGTTGCTCTTGCCCGGCGTCAATACGGGATAATACCGCGCCACATAGCAGAACTTTAAAAGTGCTCATCA
TTGGAAAACGTTCTTCGGGGCGAAAACTCTCAAGGATCTTACCGCTGTTGAGATCCAGTTCGATGTAACC
CACTCGTGCACCCAACTGATCTTCAGCATCTTTTACTTTCACCAGCGTTTCTGGGTGAGCAAAAACAGGA
AGGCAAAATGCCGCAAAAAAGGGAATAAGGGCGACACGGAAATGTTGAATACTCATACTCTTCCTTTTTC
AATATTATTGAAGCATTTATCAGGGTTATTGTCTCATGAGCGGATACATATTTGAATGTATTTAGAAAAA
TAAACAAATAGGGGTTCCGCGCACATTTCCCCGAAAAGTGCCACCTG
[124 nt withheld, positions 8868-8991]
C
[91 nt withheld, positions 8993-9083]
A
[49 nt withheld, positions 9085-9133]
CCTTTGACGTTGGAGTCCACGTTCTTT
[37 nt withheld, positions 9161-9197]
ACCCTATCTCGGTCTATTCTTTTGATTTATAAGGGATTTTGCCGATTTCGGCCTATTGGTTAAAAAATGA
GCTGATTTAACAAAAATTTAACGCGAATTTTAACAAAATATTAACGCTTACAATTT
Features (pLannotate 1.2.2; 22 found; start..end, strand, type, name):
      4..158     -  CDS            lacZα (fragment): LacZα fragment of β-galactosidase; lacZ fragment
    318..697     +  enhancer       CMV enhancer: human cytomegalovirus immediate early enhancer
    699..898     +  promoter       CMV promoter: human cytomegalovirus (CMV) immediate early promoter
    931..996     +  CDS            3xFLAG: three tandem FLAG® epitope tags, followed by an enterokinase cleavage site
   1012..3768    +  CDS            AR: ANDR_HUMAN - Also known as DHTR, NR3C4. Experimental evidence at protein level: Swiss-Prot protein existence level 1. [Isoform 4]: Lacks the C-terminal ligand-binding domain and may therefore constitutively activate the transcription of a specific set of genes independently of steroid hormones. From Homo sapiens (Human).
   4082..4704    +  polyA_signal   hGH poly(A) signal: human growth hormone polyadenylation signal
   4746..5043    +  promoter       SV40 promoter: SV40 enhancer and early promoter
   5097..5888    +  CDS            neo: KKA2_KLEPN - Also known as kan, nptII. Experimental evidence at protein level: Swiss-Prot protein existence level 1. Resistance to kanamycin, neomycin, paromomycin, ribostamycin, butirosin and gentamicin B. From Klebsiella pneumoniae.
   5912..6289    +  CDS            ble: BLE_KLEPN - Experimental evidence at protein level: Swiss-Prot protein existence level 1. Binding protein with a strong affinity to the bleomycin family of antibiotics. Binds to CL990; an antimitotic-antibiotic compound. From Klebsiella pneumoniae.
   6331..6390    +  CDS            str (fragment): STR_KLEPN - Protein inferred from homology: Swiss-Prot protein existence level 3. The aminoglycoside phosphotransferases achieve inactivation of their antibiotic substrates by phosphorylation. From Klebsiella pneumoniae.
   6413..6436    -  rep_origin     CloDF13 ori (fragment): Plasmids containing the CloDF13 (CDF) origin of replication can be propagated in E. coli cells that contain additional plasmids with compatible origins.
   6437..6520    +  CDS            large T antigen (fragment): large T antigen from SV40 (simian virus 40)
   6543..6677    +  polyA_signal   SV40 poly(A) signal: SV40 polyadenylation signal
   6683..6701    -  promoter       T7 promoter: promoter for bacteriophage T7 RNA polymerase
   6739..6755    -  protein_bind   lac operator: The lac repressor binds to the lac operator to inhibit transcription in E. coli. This inhibition can be relieved by adding lactose or isopropyl-β-D-thiogalactopyranoside (IPTG). lac repressor encoded by lacI
   6763..6793    -  promoter       lac promoter: promoter for the E. coli lac operon
   6808..6829    -  protein_bind   CAP binding site: CAP binding activates transcription in the presence of cAMP. E. coli catabolite activator protein
   6842..6934    -  CDS            lacI (fragment): lac repressor; lacI; The lac repressor binds to the lac operator to inhibit transcription in E. coli. This inhibition can be relieved by adding lactose or isopropyl-β-D-thiogalactopyranoside (IPTG).
   7117..7705    -  rep_origin     ori: high-copy-number ColE1/pMB1/pBR322/pUC origin of replication
   7876..8736    -  CDS            AmpR: β-lactamase; bla; confers resistance to ampicillin, carbenicillin, and related antibiotics
   8737..8841    -  promoter       AmpR promoter: bla
   8868..9296    +  rep_origin     f1 ori (sequence partly withheld): f1 bacteriophage origin of replication; arrow indicates direction of (+) strand synthesis
