[The description below was written by a language model from this plasmid's Addgene catalogue record and pLannotate feature annotations shown in this document.]
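Description:
Flag-M4-AR-W741C is a mammalian expression plasmid built on the commercial p3XFLAG-CMV-10 backbone, carrying a human androgen receptor (AR) cDNA with the Trp741Cys substitution. The sequenced record is about 9.3 kb. In E. coli it is maintained at high copy through a ColE1/pUC-type origin and selected with ampicillin via the β-lactamase gene. An f1 origin is also present, along with remnants of lac regulatory sequences, a lacZα fragment and a T7 promoter that are backbone leftovers rather than functional parts of the payload. For selection in mammalian cells, an SV40 enhancer/early promoter drives the neo (nptII) gene, allowing G418 selection, and this cassette ends in an SV40 polyadenylation signal. The annotation also detects a ble reading frame and a short str fragment downstream of neo, consistent with a Tn5-derived resistance segment, though only neomycin/G418 is listed as the selectable marker.

The expression cassette consists of the CMV immediate-early enhancer and promoter, a backbone-encoded N-terminal 3xFLAG epitope with an enterokinase cleavage site, and then the AR coding sequence, inserted between BamHI and NotI. Some 3′ untranslated sequence and the human growth hormone polyadenylation signal follow. The depositor notes that two XmaI sites in the backbone and an EcoRI site in the AR 3′UTR were removed by mutagenesis, and that residue numbering may differ slightly between AR reference versions.

The W741C mutant is described as an AR variant that binds bicalutamide. The plasmid therefore allows transient or stable expression of a FLAG-detectable mutant receptor, suitable for immunoblotting or immunoprecipitation. The associated work concerns AR phosphorylation, chromatin binding and transcriptional activation.
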