Addgene plasmid #171247: Flag-M4-AR-W741C
Purpose: Mammalian expression of 3xFlag-tagged human androgen receptor mutant that binds to bicalutamide: AR-Trp741Cys (AR-W741C)
Depositing lab: Steven Balk. Depositing organization: Beth Israel Deaconess Medical Center. Publication: Androgen receptor serine 81 phosphorylation mediates chromatin binding and transcriptional activation. Chen S, Gulla S, Cai C, Balk SP. J Biol Chem. 2012 Mar 9;287(11):8571-83. doi: 10.1074/jbc.M111.325290. Epub 2012 Jan 24. PubMed 22275373.
Backbone
  Vector backbone: p3XFLAG-CMV-10
  Backbone manufacturer: Sigma-Aldrich
  Backbone size w/o insert (bp): 6400
  Vector type: Mammalian Expression
  Selectable markers: Neomycin (select with G418)
Growth in bacteria
  Bacterial resistance: Ampicillin, 100 μg/mL
  Growth temperature: 37°C
  Growth strain: DH5alpha
  Copy number: High Copy
Gene/Insert
  Gene/Insert name: 3xFlag-tagged human androgen receptor Trp741Cys mutant (alt name: Flag-AR-W741C)
  Species: H. sapiens (human)
  Insert size (bp): 3000
  Mutation: AR-Trp741Cys (AR-W741C)
  Entrez Gene: AR (a.k.a. AIS, AR8, DHTR, HUMARA, HYSP1, KD, NR3C4, SBMA, SMAX1, TFM)
  Promoter: CMV
  Tag / fusion protein: Flag (N terminal on backbone)
  Cloning method: Restriction Enzyme; 5′ cloning site BamHI (unknown if destroyed); 3′ cloning site NotI (unknown if destroyed)
  Sequencing primers: 5′ CMV_fwd_primer
Terms and licenses: Academic/Nonprofit Terms; Industry Terms: Not Available to Industry
Depositor comments: Flag-tagged human AR mutant that binds to bicalutamide, and the exact amino position and composition may slightly vary based on human AR versions.Two XmaI sites on the vector backbone and one EcoRI site at the 3'UTR of AR cDNA were deleted by DNA mutagenesis.
How to cite: Flag-M4-AR-W741C was a gift from Steven Balk (Addgene plasmid # 171247 ; http://n2t.net/addgene:171247 ; RRID:Addgene_171247)
